Addgene plasmid #207377: PET-B-Sniper SpCas9-NLS-6xHis
Purpose: Expression of increased-fidelity (i.e. high-fidelity) SpCas9 variant in bacterial cells
Depositing lab: Ervin Welker. Depositing organization: HUN-REN Research Centre for Natural Sciences. Publication: A cleavage rule for selection of increased-fidelity SpCas9 variants with high efficiency and no detectable off-targets. Kulcsar PI, Talas A, Ligeti Z, Toth E, Rakvacs Z, Bartos Z, Krausz SL, Welker A, Vegi VL, Huszar K, Welker E. Nat Commun. 2023 Sep 16;14(1):5746. doi: 10.1038/s41467-023-41393-5. PubMed 37717069.
Backbone
  Vector backbone: pET
  Vector type: Bacterial Expression, CRISPR
Growth in bacteria
  Bacterial resistance: Ampicillin, 100 μg/mL
  Growth temperature: 37°C
  Growth strain: DH5alpha
  Copy number: High Copy
Gene/Insert
  Gene/Insert name: B-Sniper SpCas9
  Species: S. pyogenes
  Insert size (bp): 4158
  Mutation: F539S, M763I, K890N, amino acids 1005-1013 replaced with two glycine
  Promoter: T7
  Tag / fusion protein: 6xHis (C terminal on insert)
  Cloning method: Gibson Cloning
Terms and licenses: Academic/Nonprofit Terms; Industry Terms: Not Available to Industry
Depositor comments: Please visit https://doi.org/10.1101/2022.08.16.504097 for bioRxiv preprint
How to cite: PET-B-Sniper SpCas9-NLS-6xHis was a gift from Ervin Welker (Addgene plasmid # 207377 ; http://n2t.net/addgene:207377 ; RRID:Addgene_207377)
