[The description below was written by a language model from this plasmid's Addgene catalogue record and pLannotate feature annotations shown in this document.]
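Description:
PET-B-Sniper SpCas9-NLS-6xHis is a 9.2 kb pET-based bacterial expression plasmid for producing an increased-fidelity variant of Streptococcus pyogenes Cas9 in E. coli. It is maintained through a ColE1/pBR322-type origin and selected with ampicillin via the β-lactamase gene. The catalogue lists it as high copy, although the feature table also shows the pBR322-derived rop gene and bom region, which normally moderate copy number. An f1 origin and leftover tetracycline-resistance fragments are backbone remnants with no role in expression.

The payload is a roughly 4.2 kb Cas9 open reading frame driven by a T7 promoter with an adjacent lac operator and the phage T7 gene 10 ribosome binding site, and closed by a T7 terminator. The plasmid also carries lacI, so transcription is repressed until IPTG or lactose is added and requires a host supplying T7 RNA polymerase. The B-Sniper variant carries F539S, M763I and K890N, and has residues 1005–1013 replaced by two glycines. This probably explains why the automated annotation splits the Cas9 coding region into several fragments rather than one continuous match. A bipartite nucleoplasmin nuclear localisation signal is fused to the C-terminus, followed by the recorded 6xHis tag. The annotation does not label a His tag as such, and the short 18 nt feature it calls a SET1 fragment lies where the tag would be expected, so it may be a misassignment.

The His tag allows affinity purification of the recombinant nuclease, and the NLS would direct the purified protein to the nucleus if it is delivered into eukaryotic cells. The record itself states only bacterial expression of the variant, in the context of work on selecting SpCas9 variants with high efficiency and minimal off-target cleavage.
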