Features (pLannotate 1.2.2; 21 found; start..end, strand, type, name):
      1..19      +  promoter       T7 promoter: promoter for bacteriophage T7 RNA polymerase
     20..44      +  protein_bind   lac operator: The lac repressor binds to the lac operator to inhibit transcription in E. coli. This inhibition can be relieved by adding lactose or isopropyl-β-D-thiogalactopyranoside (IPTG). lac repressor encoded by lacI
     59..81      +  RBS            RBS: efficient ribosome binding site from bacteriophage T7 gene 10 (Olins and Rangwala, 1989)
     91..1692    +  CDS            Cas9(N): N-terminal portion of Streptococcus pyogenes Cas9 (Zetsche et al., 2015)
   1704..3100    +  CDS            Cas9(C) (fragment): C-terminal portion of Streptococcus pyogenes Cas9 (Zetsche et al., 2015)
   3105..4170    +  CDS            Cas9(C) (fragment): C-terminal portion of Streptococcus pyogenes Cas9 (Zetsche et al., 2015)
   4171..4218    +  CDS            nucleoplasmin NLS: bipartite nuclear localization signal from nucleoplasmin
   4256..4273    +  CDS            SET1 (fragment): solubility-enhancement tag derived from T7 phage gene 10B
   4281..4328    +  terminator     T7 terminator: transcription terminator for bacteriophage T7 RNA polymerase
   4365..4820    +  rep_origin     f1 ori (sequence partly withheld): f1 bacteriophage origin of replication; arrow indicates direction of (+) strand synthesis
   4935..5795    -  CDS            AmpR: β-lactamase; bla; confers resistance to ampicillin, carbenicillin, and related antibiotics
   5796..5888    -  promoter       AmpR promoter: bla
   5969..6557    +  rep_origin     ori: high-copy-number ColE1/pMB1/pBR322/pUC origin of replication
   6743..6882    -  misc_feature   bom: basis of mobility region from pBR322
   6984..7175    -  CDS            rop: Rop protein, which maintains plasmids at low copy number; rop
   7192..7572    +  CDS            YPB1_ECOLX: Protein predicted: Swiss-Prot protein existence level 4. From Escherichia coli.
   7634..7698    -  CDS            TcR (fragment): tetracycline efflux protein; tet; confers resistance to tetracycline
   7713..7734    -  protein_bind   CAP binding site: CAP binding activates transcription in the presence of cAMP. E. coli catabolite activator protein
   7747..8829    -  CDS            lacI: lac repressor; lacI; The lac repressor binds to the lac operator to inhibit transcription in E. coli. This inhibition can be relieved by adding lactose or isopropyl-β-D-thiogalactopyranoside (IPTG).
   8830..8907    -  promoter       lacI promoter: lacI
   8915..9194    -  CDS            TcR (fragment): tetracycline efflux protein; tet; confers resistance to tetracycline
>Addgene plasmid #207377 | PET-B-Sniper SpCas9-NLS-6xHis | addgene full sequence | sequence record 408674 | Addgene NGS Result
TAATACGACTCACTATAGGGGAATTGTGAGCGGATAACAATTCCCCTCTAGAAATAATTTTGTTTAACTT
TAAGAAGGAGATATACCATGGACAAGAAGTACAGCATCGGCCTGGACATCGGCACCAACTCTGTGGGCTG
GGCCGTGATCACCGACGAGTACAAGGTGCCCAGCAAGAAATTCAAGGTGCTGGGCAACACCGACCGGCAC
AGCATCAAGAAGAACCTGATCGGAGCCCTGCTGTTCGACAGCGGCGAAACAGCCGAGGCCACCCGGCTGA
AGAGAACCGCCAGAAGAAGATACACCAGACGGAAGAACCGGATCTGCTATCTGCAAGAGATCTTCAGCAA
CGAGATGGCCAAGGTGGACGACAGCTTCTTCCACAGACTGGAAGAGTCCTTCCTGGTGGAAGAGGATAAG
AAGCACGAGCGGCACCCCATCTTCGGCAACATCGTGGACGAGGTGGCCTACCACGAGAAGTACCCCACCA
TCTACCACCTGAGAAAGAAACTGGTGGACAGCACCGACAAGGCCGACCTGCGGCTGATCTATCTGGCCCT
GGCCCACATGATCAAGTTCCGGGGCCACTTCCTGATCGAGGGCGACCTGAACCCCGACAACAGCGACGTG
GACAAGCTGTTCATCCAGCTGGTGCAGACCTACAACCAGCTGTTCGAGGAAAACCCCATCAACGCCAGCG
GCGTGGACGCCAAGGCCATCCTGTCTGCCAGACTGAGCAAGAGCAGACGGCTGGAAAATCTGATCGCCCA
GCTGCCCGGCGAGAAGAAGAATGGCCTGTTCGGAAACCTGATTGCCCTGAGCCTGGGCCTGACCCCCAAC
TTCAAGAGCAACTTCGACCTGGCCGAGGATGCCAAACTGCAGCTGAGCAAGGACACCTACGACGACGACC
TGGACAACCTGCTGGCCCAGATCGGCGACCAGTACGCCGACCTGTTTCTGGCCGCCAAGAACCTGTCCGA
CGCCATCCTGCTGAGCGACATCCTGAGAGTGAACACCGAGATCACCAAGGCCCCCCTGAGCGCCTCTATG
ATCAAGAGATACGACGAGCACCACCAGGACCTGACCCTGCTGAAAGCTCTCGTGCGGCAGCAGCTGCCTG
AGAAGTACAAAGAGATTTTCTTCGACCAGAGCAAGAACGGCTACGCCGGCTACATTGACGGCGGAGCCAG
CCAGGAAGAGTTCTACAAGTTCATCAAGCCCATCCTGGAAAAGATGGACGGCACCGAGGAACTGCTCGTG
AAGCTGAACAGAGAGGACCTGCTGCGGAAGCAGCGGACCTTCGACAACGGCAGCATCCCCCACCAGATCC
ACCTGGGAGAGCTGCACGCCATTCTGCGGCGGCAGGAAGATTTTTACCCATTCCTGAAGGACAACCGGGA
AAAGATCGAGAAGATCCTGACCTTCCGCATCCCCTACTACGTGGGCCCTCTGGCCAGGGGAAACAGCAGA
TTCGCCTGGATGACCAGAAAGAGCGAGGAAACCATCACCCCCTGGAACTTCGAGGAAGTGGTGGACAAGG
GCGCTTCCGCCCAGAGCTTCATCGAGCGGATGACCAACTTCGATAAGAACCTGCCCAACGAGAAGGTGCT
GCCCAAGCACAGCCTGCTGTACGAGTACTTCACCGTGTATAACGAGCTGACCAAAGTGAAATACGTGACC
GAGGGAATGAGAAAGCCCGCTAGCCTGAGCGGCGAGCAGAAAAAGGCCATCGTGGACCTGCTGTTCAAGA
CCAACCGGAAAGTGACCGTGAAGCAGCTGAAAGAGGACTACTTCAAGAAAATCGAGTGCTTCGACTCCGT
GGAAATCTCCGGCGTGGAAGATCGGTTCAACGCCTCCCTGGGCACATACCACGATCTGCTGAAAATTATC
AAGGACAAGGACTTCCTGGACAATGAGGAAAACGAGGACATTCTGGAAGATATCGTGCTGACCCTGACAC
TGTTTGAGGACAGAGAGATGATCGAGGAACGGCTGAAAACCTATGCCCACCTGTTCGACGACAAAGTGAT
GAAGCAGCTGAAGCGGCGGAGATACACCGGCTGGGGCAGGCTGAGCCGGAAGCTGATCAACGGCATCCGG
GACAAGCAGTCCGGCAAGACAATCCTGGATTTCCTGAAGTCCGACGGCTTCGCCAACAGAAACTTCATGC
AGCTGATCCACGACGACAGCCTGACCTTTAAAGAGGACATCCAGAAAGCCCAGGTGTCCGGCCAGGGCGA
TAGCCTGCACGAGCACATTGCCAATCTGGCCGGCAGCCCCGCCATTAAGAAGGGCATCCTGCAGACAGTG
AAGGTGGTGGACGAGCTCGTGAAAGTGATGGGCCGGCACAAGCCCGAGAACATCGTGATCGAAATCGCGA
GAGAGAACCAGACCACCCAGAAGGGACAGAAGAACAGCCGCGAGAGAATGAAGCGGATCGAAGAGGGCAT
CAAAGAGCTGGGCAGCCAGATCCTGAAAGAACACCCCGTGGAAAACACCCAGCTGCAGAACGAGAAGCTG
TACCTGTACTACCTGCAGAATGGGCGGGATATGTACGTGGACCAGGAACTGGACATCAACCGGCTGTCCG
ACTACGATGTGGACCATATCGTGCCTCAGAGCTTTCTGAAGGACGACTCCATCGACAACAAGGTGCTGAC
CAGAAGCGACAAGAACCGGGGCAAGAGCGACAACGTGCCCTCCGAAGAGGTCGTGAAGAAGATGAAGAAC
TACTGGCGGCAGCTGCTGAACGCGAATTTGATTACCCAGAGAAAGTTCGACAATCTGACCAAGGCCGAGA
GAGGCGGCCTGAGCGAACTGGATAAGGCCGGCTTCATCAAGAGACAGCTGGTGGAAACCCGGCAGATCAC
AAAGCACGTGGCACAGATCCTGGACTCCCGGATGAACACTAAGTACGACGAGAATGACAAGCTGATCCGG
GAAGTGAAAGTGATCACCCTGAAGTCCAAGCTGGTGTCCGATTTCCGGAAGGATTTCCAGTTTTACAAAG
TGCGCGAGATCAACAACTACCACCACGCCCACGACGCGTACCTGAACGCCGTCGTGGGAACCGCCCTGAT
CAAAAAGTACCCTAAGCTGGGTGGCAAGGTGTACGATGTACGGAAGATGATCGCCAAGAGCGAGCAGGAA
ATCGGCAAGGCTACCGCCAAGTACTTCTTCTACAGCAACATCATGAACTTTTTCAAGACCGAGATTACCC
TGGCCAACGGCGAGATCCGGAAGCGGCCTCTGATCGAGACAAACGGCGAAACCGGGGAGATCGTGTGGGA
TAAGGGCCGGGATTTTGCCACCGTGCGGAAAGTGCTGAGCATGCCCCAAGTGAATATCGTGAAAAAGACC
GAGGTGCAGACAGGCGGCTTCAGCAAAGAGTCTATCCTGCCCAAGAGGAACAGCGATAAGCTGATCGCCA
GAAAGAAGGACTGGGACCCTAAGAAGTACGGCGGCTTCGACAGCCCCACCGTGGCCTATTCTGTGCTGGT
GGTGGCCAAAGTGGAAAAGGGCAAGTCCAAGAAACTGAAGAGTGTGAAAGAGCTGCTGGGGATCACCATC
ATGGAAAGAAGCAGCTTCGAGAAGAATCCCATCGACTTTCTGGAAGCCAAGGGCTACAAAGAAGTGAAAA
AGGACCTGATCATCAAGCTGCCTAAGTACTCCCTGTTCGAGCTGGAAAACGGCCGGAAGAGAATGCTGGC
CTCTGCCGGCGAACTGCAGAAGGGAAACGAACTGGCCCTGCCCTCCAAATATGTGAACTTCCTGTACCTG
GCCAGCCACTATGAGAAGCTGAAGGGCTCCCCCGAGGATAATGAGCAGAAACAGCTGTTTGTGGAACAGC
ACAAGCACTACCTGGACGAGATCATCGAGCAGATCAGCGAGTTCTCCAAGAGAGTGATCCTGGCCGACGC
TAATCTGGACAAAGTGCTGTCCGCCTACAACAAGCACCGGGATAAGCCCATCAGAGAGCAGGCCGAGAAT
ATCATCCACCTGTTTACCCTGACCAATCTGGGAGCCCCTGCCGCCTTCAAGTACTTTGACACCACCATCG
ACCGGAAGAGGTACACCAGCACCAAAGAGGTGCTGGACGCCACCCTGATCCACCAGAGCATCACCGGCCT
GTACGAGACACGGATCGACCTGTCTCAGCTGGGAGGCGACAAAAGGCCGGCGGCCACGAAAAAGGCCGGC
CAGGCAAAAAAGAAAAAGATGGATAAGCATCACCACCACCATCACTAATAACCTAGGCTGCTGCCACCGC
TGAGCAATAACTAGCATAACCCCTTGGGGCCTCTAAACGGGTCTTGAGGGGTTTTTTGCTGAAAGGAGGA
ACTATATCCGGATTGGCGAATGGG
[124 nt withheld, positions 4365-4488]
C
[91 nt withheld, positions 4490-4580]
A
[49 nt withheld, positions 4582-4630]
CCTTTGACGTTGGAGTCCACGTTCTTT
[37 nt withheld, positions 4658-4694]
ACCCTATCTCGGTCTATTCTTTTGATTTATAAGGGATTTTGCCGATTTCGGCCTATTGGTTAAAAAATGA
GCTGATTTAACAAAAATTTAACGCGAATTTTAACAAAATATTAACGTTTACAATTTCTGGCGGCACGATG
GCATGAGATTATCAAAAAGGATCTTCACCTAGATCCTTTTAAATTAAAAATGAAGTTTTAAATCAATCTA
AAGTATATATGAGTAAACTTGGTCTGACAGTTACCAATGCTTAATCAGTGAGGCACCTATCTCAGCGATC
TGTCTATTTCGTTCATCCATAGTTGCCTGACTCCCCGTCGTGTAGATAACTACGATACGGGAGGGCTTAC
CATCTGGCCCCAGTGCTGCAATGATACCGCGAGACCCACGCTCACCGGCTCCAGATTTATCAGCAATAAA
CCAGCCAGCCGGAAGGGCCGAGCGCAGAAGTGGTCCTGCAACTTTATCCGCCTCCATCCAGTCTATTAAT
TGTTGCCGGGAAGCTAGAGTAAGTAGTTCGCCAGTTAATAGTTTGCGCAACGTTGTTGCCATTGCTACAG
GCATCGTGGTGTCACGCTCGTCGTTTGGTATGGCTTCATTCAGCTCCGGTTCCCAACGATCAAGGCGAGT
TACATGATCCCCCATGTTGTGCAAAAAAGCGGTTAGCTCCTTCGGTCCTCCGATCGTTGTCAGAAGTAAG
TTGGCCGCAGTGTTATCACTCATGGTTATGGCAGCACTGCATAATTCTCTTACTGTCATGCCATCCGTAA
GATGCTTTTCTGTGACTGGTGAGTACTCAACCAAGTCATTCTGAGAATAGTGTATGCGGCGACCGAGTTG
CTCTTGCCCGGCGTCAATACGGGATAATACCGCGCCACATAGCAGAACTTTAAAAGTGCTCATCATTGGA
AAACGTTCTTCGGGGCGAAAACTCTCAAGGATCTTACCGCTGTTGAGATCCAGTTCGATGTAACCCACTC
GTGCACCCAACTGATCTTCAGCATCTTTTACTTTCACCAGCGTTTCTGGGTGAGCAAAAACAGGAAGGCA
AAATGCCGCAAAAAAGGGAATAAGGGCGACACGGAAATGTTGAATACTCATACTCTTCCTTTTTCAATCA
TGATTGAAGCATTTATCAGGGTTATTGTCTCATGAGCGGATACATATTTGAATGTATTTAGAAAAATAAA
CAAATAGGTCATGACCAAAATCCCTTAACGTGAGTTTTCGTTCCACTGAGCGTCAGACCCCGTAGAAAAG
ATCAAAGGATCTTCTTGAGATCCTTTTTTTCTGCGCGTAATCTGCTGCTTGCAAACAAAAAAACCACCGC
TACCAGCGGTGGTTTGTTTGCCGGATCAAGAGCTACCAACTCTTTTTCCGAAGGTAACTGGCTTCAGCAG
AGCGCAGATACCAAATACTGTCCTTCTAGTGTAGCCGTAGTTAGGCCACCACTTCAAGAACTCTGTAGCA
CCGCCTACATACCTCGCTCTGCTAATCCTGTTACCAGTGGCTGCTGCCAGTGGCGATAAGTCGTGTCTTA
CCGGGTTGGACTCAAGACGATAGTTACCGGATAAGGCGCAGCGGTCGGGCTGAACGGGGGGTTCGTGCAC
ACAGCCCAGCTTGGAGCGAACGACCTACACCGAACTGAGATACCTACAGCGTGAGCTATGAGAAAGCGCC
ACGCTTCCCGAAGGGAGAAAGGCGGACAGGTATCCGGTAAGCGGCAGGGTCGGAACAGGAGAGCGCACGA
GGGAGCTCCCAGGGGGAAACGCCTGGTATCTTTATAGTCCTGTCGGGTTTCGCCACCTCTGACTTGAGCG
TCGATTTTTGTGATGCTCGTCAGGGGGGCGGAGCCTATGGAAAAACGCCAGCAACGCGGCCTTTTTACGG
TTCCTGGCCTTTTGCTGGCCTTTTGCTCACATGTTCTTTCCTGCGTTATCCCCTGATTCTGTGGATAACC
GTATTACCGCCTTTGAGTGAGCTGATACCGCTCGCCGCAGCCGAACGACCGAGCGCAGCGAGTCAGTGAG
CGAGGAAGCGGAAGAGCGCCTGATGCGGTATTTTCTCCTTACGCATCTGTGCGGTATTTCACACCGCAAT
GGTGCACTCTCAGTACAATCTGCTCTGATGCCGCATAGTTAAGCCAGTATACACTCCGCTATCGCTACGT
GACTGGGTCATGGCTGCGCCCCGACACCCGCCAACACCCGCTGACGCGCCCTGACGGGCTTGTCTGCTCC
CGGCATCCGCTTACAGACAAGCTGTGACCGTCTCCGGGAGCTGCATGTGTCAGAGGTTTTCACCGTCATC
ACCGAAACGCGCGAGGCAGCTGCGGTAAAGCTCATCAGCGTGGTCGTGAAGCGATTCACAGATGTCTGCC
TGTTCATCCGCGTCCAGCTCGTTGAGTTTCTCCAGAAGCGTTAATGTCTGGCTTCTGATAAAGCGGGCCA
TGTTAAGGGCGGTTTTTTCCTGTTTGGTCACTGATGCCTCCGTGTAAGGGGGATTTCTGTTCATGGGGGT
AATGATACCGATGAAACGAGAGAGGATGCTCACGATACGGGTTACTGATGATGAACATGCCCGGTTACTG
GAACGTTGTGAGGGTAAACAACTGGCGGTATGGATGCGGCGGGACCAGAGAAAAATCACTCAGGGTCAAT
GCCAGCGCTTCGTTAATACAGATGTAGGTGTTCCACAGGGTAGCCAGCAGCATCCTGCGATGCAGATCCG
GAACATAATGGTGCAGGGCGCTGACTTCCGCGTTTCCAGACTTTACGAAACACGGAAACCGAAGACCATT
CATGTTGTTGCTCAGGTCGCAGACGTTTTGCAGCAGCAGTCGCTTCACGTTCGCTCGCGTATCGGTGATT
CATTCTGCTAACCAGTAAGGCAACCCCGCCAGCCTAGCCGGGTCCTCAACGACAGGAGCACGATCATGCT
AGTCATGCCCCGCGCCCACCGGAAGGAGCTGACTGGGTTGAAGGCTCTCAAGGGCATCGGTCGAGATCCC
GGTGCCTAATGAGTGAGCTAACTTACATTAATTGCGTTGCGCTCACTGCCCGCTTTCCAGTCGGGAAACC
TGTCGTGCCAGCTGCATTAATGAATCGGCCAACGCGCGGGGAGAGGCGGTTTGCGTATTGGGCGCCAGGG
TGGTTTTTCTTTTCACCAGTGAGACGGGCAACAGCTGATTGCCCTTCACCGCCTGGCCCTGAGAGAGTTG
CAGCAAGCGGTCCACGCTGGTTTGCCCCAGCAGGCGAAAATCCTGTTTGATGGTGGTTAACGGCGGGATA
TAACATGAGCTGTCTTCGGTATCGTCGTATCCCACTACCGAGATGTCCGCACCAACGCGCAGCCCGGACT
CGGTAATGGCGCGCATTGCGCCCAGCGCCATCTGATCGTTGGCAACCAGCATCGCAGTGGGAACGATGCC
CTCATTCAGCATTTGCATGGTTTGTTGAAAACCGGACATGGCACTCCAGTCGCCTTCCCGTTCCGCTATC
GGCTGAATTTGATTGCGAGTGAGATATTTATGCCAGCCAGCCAGACGCAGACGCGCCGAGACAGAACTTA
ATGGGCCCGCTAACAGCGCGATTTGCTGGTGACCCAATGCGACCAGATGCTCCACGCCCAGTCGCGTACC
GTCTTCATGGGAGAAAATAATACTGTTGATGGGTGTCTGGTCAGAGACATCAAGAAATAACGCCGGAACA
TTAGTGCAGGCAGCTTCCACAGCAATGGCATCCTGGTCATCCAGCGGATAGTTAATGATCAGCCCACTGA
CGCGTTGCGCGAGAAGATTGTGCACCGCCGCTTTACAGGCTTCGACGCCGCTTCGTTCTACCATCGACAC
CACCACGCTGGCACCCAGTTGATCGGCGCGAGATTTAATCGCCGCGACAATTTGCGACGGCGCGTGCAGG
GCCAGACTGGAGGTGGCAACGCCAATCAGCAACGACTGTTTGCCCGCCAGTTGTTGTGCCACGCGGTTGG
GAATGTAATTCAGCTCCGCCATCGCCGCTTCCACTTTTTCCCGCGTTTTCGCAGAAACGTGGCTGGCCTG
GTTCACCACGCGGGAAACGGTCTGATAAGAGACACCGGCATACTCTGCGACATCGTATAACGTTACTGGT
TTCACATTCACCACCCTGAATTGACTCTCTTCCGGGCGCTATCATGCCATACCGCGAAAGGTTTTGCGCC
ATTCGATGGTGTCCGGGATCTCGACGCTCTCCCTTATGCGACTCCTGCATTAGGAAGCAGCCCAGTAGTA
GGTTGAGGCCGTTGAGCACCGCCGCCGCAAGGAATGGTGCATGCAAGGAGATGGCGCCCAACAGTCCCCC
GGCCACGGGGCCTGCCACCATACCCACGCCGAAACAAGCGCTCATGAGCCCGAAGTGGCGAGCCCGATCT
TCCCCATCGGTGATGTCGGCGATATAGGCGCCAGCAACCGCACCTGTGGCGCCGGTGATGCCGGCCACGA
TGCGTCCGGCGTAGAGGATCGAGATCGATCTCGATCCCGCGAAAT
